>Addgene plasmid #90369 | pLminP_Luc2P_RE27 | addgene full sequence | sequence record 360000 | Addgene NGS Result
AATGTAGTCTTATGCAATACTCTTGTAGTCTTGCAACATGGTAACGATGAGTTAGCAACATGCCTTACAA
GGAGAGAAAAAGCACCGTGCATGCCGATTGGTGGAAGTAAGGTGGTACGATCGTGCCTTATTAGGAAGGC
AACAGACGGGTCTGACATGGATTGGACGAACCACTGAATTGCCGCATTGCAGAGATATTGTATTTAAGTG
CCTAGCTCGATACATAAACGGGTCTCTCTGGTTAGACCAGATCTGAGCCTGGGAGCTCTCTGGCTAACTA
GGGAACCCACTGCTTAAGCCTCAATAAAGCTTGCCTTGAGTGCTTCAAGTAGTGTGTGCCCGTCTGTTGT
GTGACTCTGGTAACTAGAGATCCCTCAGACCCTTTTAGTCAGTGTGGAAAATCTCTAGCAGTGGCGCCCG
AACAGGGACTTGAAAGCGAAAGGGAAACCAGAGGAGCTCTCTCGACGCAGGACTCGGCTTGCTGAAGCGC
GCACGGCAAGAGGCGAGGGGCGGCGACTGGTGAGTACGCCAAAAATTTTGACTAGCGGAGGCTAGAAGGA
GAGAGATGGGTGCGAGAGCGTCAGTATTAAGCGGGGGAGAATTAGATCGCGATGGGAAAAAATTCGGTTA
AGGCCAGGGGGAAAGAAAAAATATAAATTAAAACATATAGTATGGGCAAGCAGGGAGCTAGAACGATTCG
CAGTTAATCCTGGCCTGTTAGAAACATCAGAAGGCTGTAGACAAATACTGGGACAGCTACAACCATCCCT
TCAGACAGGATCAGAAGAACTTAGATCATTATATAATACAGTAGCAACCCTCTATTGTGTGCATCAAAGG
ATAGAGATAAAAGACACCAAGGAAGCTTTAGACAAGATAGAGGAAGAGCAAAACAAAAGTAAGACCACCG
CACAGCAAGCGGCCGCTGATCTTCAGACCTGGAGGAGGAGATATGAGGGACAATTGGAGAAGTGAATTAT
ATAAATATAAAGTAGTAAAAATTGAACCATTAGGAGTAGCACCCACCAAGGCAAAGAGAAGAGTGGTGCA
GAGAGAAAAAAGAGCAGTGGGAATAGGAGCTTTGTTCCTTGGGTTCTTGGGAGCAGCAGGAAGCACTATG
GGCGCAGCGTCAATGACGCTGACGGTACAGGCCAGACAATTATTGTCTGGTATAGTGCAGCAGCAGAACA
ATTTGCTGAGGGCTATTGAGGCGCAACAGCATCTGTTGCAACTCACAGTCTGGGGCATCAAGCAGCTCCA
GGCAAGAATCCTGGCTGTGGAAAGATACCTAAAGGATCAACAGCTCCTGGGGATTTGGGGTTGCTCTGGA
AAACTCATTTGCACCACTGCTGTGCCTTGGAATGCTAGTTGGAGTAATAAATCTCTGGAACAGATTTGGA
ATCACACGACCTGGATGGAGTGGGACAGAGAAATTAACAATTACACAAGCTTAATACACTCCTTAATTGA
AGAATCGCAAAACCAGCAAGAAAAGAATGAACAAGAATTATTGGAATTAGATAAATGGGCAAGTTTGTGG
AATTGGTTTAACATAACAAATTGGCTGTGGTATATAAAATTATTCATAATGATAGTAGGAGGCTTGGTAG
GTTTAAGAATAGTTTTTGCTGTACTTTCTATAGTGAATAGAGTTAGGCAGGGATATTCACCATTATCGTT
TCAGACCCACCTCCCAACCCCGAGGGGACCCGACAGGCCCGAAGGAATAGAAGAAGAAGGTGGAGAGAGA
GACAGAGACAGATCCATTCGATTAGTGAACGGATCTCGACGGTATCGGTTAACTTTTAAAAGAAAAGGGG
GGATTGGGGGGTACAGTGCAGGGGAAAGAATAGTAGACATAATAGCAACAGACATACAAACTAAAGAATT
ACAAAAACAAATTACAAAAATTCAAAATTTTATCGATCGCACCAGCGTGTGGATCAGTTTCATATTACTC
TAAATCAGTTTCATATTACTCTAAATCAGTTTCATATTACTCTAAATCAGTTTCATATTACTCTAAATCG
ATCCGAGAACAGATCTGGCCTCGGCGGCCAAGCTTAGACACTAGAGGGTATATAATGGAAGCTCGACTTC
CAGCTTGGCAATCCGGTACTGTTGGTAAAGCCACCATGGAAGATGCCAAAAACATTAAGAAGGGCCCAGC
GCCATTCTACCCACTCGAAGACGGGACCGCCGGCGAGCAGCTGCACAAAGCCATGAAGCGCTACGCCCTG
GTGCCCGGCACCATCGCCTTTACCGACGCACATATCGAGGTGGACATTACCTACGCCGAGTACTTCGAGA
TGAGCGTTCGGCTGGCAGAAGCTATGAAGCGCTATGGGCTGAATACAAACCATCGGATCGTGGTGTGCAG
CGAGAATAGCTTGCAGTTCTTCATGCCCGTGTTGGGTGCCCTGTTCATCGGTGTGGCTGTGGCCCCAGCT
AACGACATCTACAACGAGCGCGAGCTGCTGAACAGCATGGGCATCAGCCAGCCCACCGTCGTATTCGTGA
GCAAGAAAGGGCTGCAAAAGATCCTCAACGTGCAAAAGAAGCTACCGATCATACAAAAGATCATCATCAT
GGATAGCAAGACCGACTACCAGGGCTTCCAAAGCATGTACACCTTCGTGACTTCCCATTTGCCACCCGGC
TTCAACGAGTACGACTTCGTGCCCGAGAGCTTCGACCGGGACAAAACCATCGCCCTGATCATGAACAGTA
GTGGCAGTACCGGATTGCCCAAGGGCGTAGCCCTACCGCACCGCACCGCTTGTGTCCGATTCAGTCATGC
CCGCGACCCCATCTTCGGCAACCAGATCATCCCCGACACCGCTATCCTCAGCGTGGTGCCATTTCACCAC
GGCTTCGGCATGTTCACCACGCTGGGCTACTTGATCTGCGGCTTTCGGGTCGTGCTCATGTACCGCTTCG
AGGAGGAGCTATTCTTGCGCAGCTTGCAAGACTATAAGATTCAATCTGCCCTGCTGGTGCCCACACTATT
TAGCTTCTTCGCTAAGAGCACTCTCATCGACAAGTACGACCTAAGCAACTTGCACGAGATCGCCAGCGGC
GGGGCGCCGCTCAGCAAGGAGGTAGGTGAGGCCGTGGCCAAACGCTTCCACCTACCAGGCATCCGCCAGG
GCTACGGCCTGACAGAAACAACCAGCGCCATTCTGATCACCCCCGAAGGGGACGACAAGCCTGGCGCAGT
AGGCAAGGTGGTGCCCTTCTTCGAGGCTAAGGTGGTGGACTTGGACACCGGTAAGACACTGGGTGTGAAC
CAGCGCGGCGAGCTGTGCGTCCGTGGCCCCATGATCATGAGCGGCTACGTTAACAACCCCGAGGCTACAA
ACGCTCTCATCGACAAGGACGGCTGGCTGCACAGCGGCGACATCGCCTACTGGGACGAGGACGAGCACTT
CTTCATCGTGGACCGGCTGAAGAGCCTGATCAAATACAAGGGCTACCAGGTAGCCCCAGCCGAACTGGAG
AGCATCCTGCTGCAACACCCCAACATCTTCGACGCCGGGGTCGCCGGCCTGCCCGACGACGATGCCGGCG
AGCTGCCCGCCGCAGTCGTCGTGCTGGAACACGGTAAAACCATGACCGAGAAGGAGATCGTGGACTATGT
GGCCAGCCAGGTTACAACCGCCAAGAAGCTGCGCGGTGGTGTTGTGTTCGTGGACGAGGTGCCTAAAGGA
CTGACCGGCAAGTTGGACGCCCGCAAGATCCGCGAGATTCTCATTAAGGCCAAGAAGGGCGGCAAGATCG
CCGTGAATTCTCACGGCTTCCCTCCCGAGGTGGAGGAGCAGGCCGCCGGCACCCTGCCCATGAGCTGCGC
CCAGGAGAGCGGCATGGATAGACACCCTGCTGCTTGCGCCAGCGCCAGGATCAACGTCTAAGGCCGCGAC
TCTAGAACGCGTCACTGCGGCTTGGGGCGAACGTCTACCGACTACAGACATCAGCGCGTACCGGTTAGTA
ATGATCGACAATCAACCTCTGGATTACAAAATTTGTGAAAGATTGACTGGTATTCTTAACTATGTTGCTC
CTTTTACGCTATGTGGATACGCTGCTTTAATGCCTTTGTATCATGCTATTGCTTCCCGTATGGCTTTCAT
TTTCTCCTCCTTGTATAAATCCTGGTTGCTGTCTCTTTATGAGGAGTTGTGGCCCGTTGTCAGGCAACGT
GGCGTGGTGTGCACTGTGTTTGCTGACGCAACCCCCACTGGTTGGGGCATTGCCACCACCTGTCAGCTCC
TTTCCGGGACTTTCGCTTTCCCCCTCCCTATTGCCACGGCGGAACTCATCGCCGCCTGCCTTGCCCGCTG
CTGGACAGGGGCTCGGCTGTTGGGCACTGACAATTCCGTGGTGTTGTCGGGGAAGCTGACGTCCTTTCCA
TGGCTGCTCGCCTGTGTTGCCACCTGGATTCTGCGCGGGACGTCCTTCTGCTACGTCCCTTCGGCCCTCA
ATCCAGCGGACCTTCCTTCCCGCGGCCTGCTGCCGGCTCTGCGGCCTCTTCCGCGTCTTCGCCTTCGCCC
TCAGACGAGTCGGATCTCCCTTTGGGCCGCCTCCCCGCCTGGCGATGGTACCGGTGTGGAAAGTCCCCAG
GCTCCCCAGCAGGCAGAAGTATGCAAAGCATGCATCTCAATTAGTCAGCAACCAGGTGTGGAAAGTCCCC
AGGCTCCCCAGCAGGCAGAAGTATGCAAAGCATGCATCTCAATTAGTCAGCAACCATAGTCCCGCCCCTA
ACTCCGCCCATCCCGCCCCTAACTCCGCCCAGTTCCGCCCATTCTCCGCCCCATGGCTGACTAATTTTTT
TTATTTATGCAGAGGCCGAGGCCGCCTCTGCCTCTGAGCTATTCCAGAAGTAGTGAGGAGGCTTTTTTGG
AGGCCTAGGCTTTTGCAAAAAGCTCCCGGGAGCTTGTATATCCATTTTCGGATCTGATCAGCACCTAGCA
TGGTGAGCAAGGGCGAGGAGCTGTTCACCGGGGTGGTGCCCATCCTGGTCGAGCTGGACGGCGACGTAAA
CGGCCACAAGTTCAGCGTGTCCGGCGAGGGCGAGGGCGATGCCACCTACGGCAAGCTGACCCTGAAGTTC
ATCTGCACCACCGGCAAGCTGCCCGTGCCCTGGCCCACCCTCGTGACCACCTTCACCTACGGCGTGCAGT
GCTTCGCCCGCTACCCCGACCACATGAAGCAGCACGACTTCTTCAAGTCCGCCATGCCCGAAGGCTACGT
CCAGGAGCGCACCATCTTCTTCAAGGACGACGGCAACTACAAGACCCGCGCCGAGGTGAAGTTCGAGGGC
GACACCCTGGTGAACCGCATCGAGCTGAAGGGCATCGACTTCAAGGAGGACGGCAACATCCTGGGGCACA
AGCTGGAGTACAACTACAACAGCCACAAGGTCTATATCACCGCCGACAAGCAGAAGAACGGCATCAAGGT
GAACTTCAAGACCCGCCACAACATCGAGGACGGCAGCGTGCAGCTCGCCGACCACTACCAGCAGAACACC
CCCATCGGCGACGGCCCCGTGCTGCTGCCCGACAACCACTACCTGAGCACCCAGTCCGCCCTGAGCAAAG
ACCCCAACGAGAAGCGCGATCACATGGTCCTGCTGGAGTTCGTGACCGCCGCCGGGATCACTCTCGGCAT
GGACGAGCTGTACAAGTAAGGTACCTTTAAGACCAATGACTTACAAGGCAGCTGTAGATCTTAGCCACTT
TTTAAAAGAAAAGGGGGGACTGGAAGGGCTAATTCACTCCCAACGAAGACAAGATCTGCTTTTTGCTTGT
ACTGGGTCTCTCTGGTTAGACCAGATCTGAGCCTGGGAGCTCTCTGGCTAACTAGGGAACCCACTGCTTA
AGCCTCAATAAAGCTTGCCTTGAGTGCTTCAAGTAGTGTGTGCCCGTCTGTTGTGTGACTCTGGTAACTA
GAGATCCCTCAGACCCTTTTAGTCAGTGTGGAAAATCTCTAGCAGTAGTAGTTCATGTCATCTTATTATT
CAGTATTTATAACTTGCAAAGAAATGAATATCAGAGAGTGAGAGGAACTTGTTTATTGCAGCTTATAATG
GTTACAAATAAAGCAATAGCATCACAAATTTCACAAATAAAGCATTTTTTTCACTGCATTCTAGTTGTGG
TTTGTCCAAACTCATCAATGTATCTTATCATGTCTGGCTCTAGCTATCCCGCCCCTAACTCCGCCCATCC
CGCCCCTAACTCCGCCCAGTTCCGCCCATTCTCCGCCCCATGGCTGACTAATTTTTTTTATTTATGCAGA
GGCCGAGGCCGCCTCGGCCTCTGAGCTATTCCAGAAGTAGTGAGGAGGCTTTTTTGGAGGCCTAGGGACG
TACCCAATTCGCCCTATAGTGAGTCGTATTACGCGCGCTCACTGGCCGTCGTTTTACAACGTCGTGACTG
GGAAAACCCTGGCGTTACCCAACTTAATCGCCTTGCAGCACATCCCCCTTTCGCCAGCTGGCGTAATAGC
GAAGAGGCCCGCACCGATCGCCCTTCCCAACAGTTGCGCAGCCTGAATGGCGAATGGG
[124 nt withheld, positions 6569-6692]
C
[91 nt withheld, positions 6694-6784]
A
[49 nt withheld, positions 6786-6834]
CCTTTGACGTTGGAGTCCACGTTCTTT
[37 nt withheld, positions 6862-6898]
ACCCTATCTCGGTCTATTCTTTTGATTTATAAGGGATTTTGCCGATTTCGGCCTATTGGTTAAAAAATGA
GCTGATTTAACAAAAATTTAACGCGAATTTTAACAAAATATTAACGCTTACAATTTAGGTGGCACTTTTC
GGGGAAATGTGCGCGGAACCCCTATTTGTTTATTTTTCTAAATACATTCAAATATGTATCCGCTCATGAG
ACAATAACCCTGATAAATGCTTCAATAATATTGAAAAAGGAAGAGTATGAGTATTCAACATTTCCGTGTC
GCCCTTATTCCCTTTTTTGCGGCATTTTGCCTTCCTGTTTTTGCTCACCCAGAAACGCTGGTGAAAGTAA
AAGATGCTGAAGATCAGTTGGGTGCACGAGTGGGTTACATCGAACTGGATCTCAACAGCGGTAAGATCCT
TGAGAGTTTTCGCCCCGAAGAACGTTTTCCAATGATGAGCACTTTTAAAGTTCTGCTATGTGGCGCGGTA
TTATCCCGTATTGACGCCGGGCAAGAGCAACTCGGTCGCCGCATACACTATTCTCAGAATGACTTGGTTG
AGTACTCACCAGTCACAGAAAAGCATCTTACGGATGGCATGACAGTAAGAGAATTATGCAGTGCTGCCAT
AACCATGAGTGATAACACTGCGGCCAACTTACTTCTGACAACGATCGGAGGACCGAAGGAGCTAACCGCT
TTTTTGCACAACATGGGGGATCATGTAACTCGCCTTGATCGTTGGGAACCGGAGCTGAATGAAGCCATAC
CAAACGACGAGCGTGACACCACGATGCCTGTAGCAATGGCAACAACGTTGCGCAAACTATTAACTGGCGA
ACTACTTACTCTAGCTTCCCGGCAACAATTAATAGACTGGATGGAGGCGGATAAAGTTGCAGGACCACTT
CTGCGCTCGGCCCTTCCGGCTGGCTGGTTTATTGCTGATAAATCTGGAGCCGGTGAGCGTGGGTCTCGCG
GTATCATTGCAGCACTGGGGCCAGATGGTAAGCCCTCCCGTATCGTAGTTATCTACACGACGGGGAGTCA
GGCAACTATGGATGAACGAAATAGACAGATCGCTGAGATAGGTGCCTCACTGATTAAGCATTGGTAACTG
TCAGACCAAGTTTACTCATATATACTTTAGATTGATTTAAAACTTCATTTTTAATTTAAAAGGATCTAGG
TGAAGATCCTTTTTGATAATCTCATGACCAAAATCCCTTAACGTGAGTTTTCGTTCCACTGAGCGTCAGA
CCCCGTAGAAAAGATCAAAGGATCTTCTTGAGATCCTTTTTTTCTGCGCGTAATCTGCTGCTTGCAAACA
AAAAAACCACCGCTACCAGCGGTGGTTTGTTTGCCGGATCAAGAGCTACCAACTCTTTTTCCGAAGGTAA
CTGGCTTCAGCAGAGCGCAGATACCAAATACTGTTCTTCTAGTGTAGCCGTAGTTAGGCCACCACTTCAA
GAACTCTGTAGCACCGCCTACATACCTCGCTCTGCTAATCCTGTTACCAGTGGCTGCTGCCAGTGGCGAT
AAGTCGTGTCTTACCGGGTTGGACTCAAGACGATAGTTACCGGATAAGGCGCAGCGGTCGGGCTGAACGG
GGGGTTCGTGCACACAGCCCAGCTTGGAGCGAACGACCTACACCGAACTGAGATACCTACAGCGTGAGCT
ATGAGAAAGCGCCACGCTTCCCGAAGGGAGAAAGGCGGACAGGTATCCGGTAAGCGGCAGGGTCGGAACA
GGAGAGCGCACGAGGGAGCTTCCAGGGGGAAACGCCTGGTATCTTTATAGTCCTGTCGGGTTTCGCCACC
TCTGACTTGAGCGTCGATTTTTGTGATGCTCGTCAGGGGGGCGGAGCCTATGGAAAAACGCCAGCAACGC
GGCCTTTTTACGGTTCCTGGCCTTTTGCTGGCCTTTTGCTCACATGTTCTTTCCTGCGTTATCCCCTGAT
TCTGTGGATAACCGTATTACCGCCTTTGAGTGAGCTGATACCGCTCGCCGCAGCCGAACGACCGAGCGCA
GCGAGTCAGTGAGCGAGGAAGCGGAAGAGCGCCCAATACGCAAACCGCCTCTCCCCGCGCGTTGGCCGAT
TCATTAATGCAGCTGGCACGACAGGTTTCCCGACTGGAAAGCGGGCAGTGAGCGCAACGCAATTAATGTG
AGTTAGCTCACTCATTAGGCACCCCAGGCTTTACACTTTATGCTTCCGGCTCGTATGTTGTGTGGAATTG
TGAGCGGATAACAATTTCACACAGGAAACAGCTATGACCATGATTACGCCAAGCGCGCAATTAACCCTCA
CTAAAGGGAACAAAAGCTGGAGCTGCAAGCTT
Features (pLannotate 1.2.2; 28 found; start..end, strand, type, name):
      3..229     +  promoter       RSV promoter: Rous sarcoma virus enhancer/promoter
    230..410     +  LTR            5' LTR (truncated): truncated 5' long terminal repeat (LTR) from HIV-1
    457..582     +  misc_feature   HIV-1 Ψ: packaging signal of human immunodeficiency virus type 1
    566..929     +  CDS            HIV-1 gag (fragment): gag protein from human immunodeficiency virus 1; gag
   1075..1308    +  misc_feature   RRE: The Rev response element (RRE) of HIV-1 allows for Rev-dependent mRNA export from the nucleus to the cytoplasm.
   1685..1785    +  CDS            Rev (fragment): human immunodeficiency virus 1 (HIV-1) Rev protein; rev; enhances nuclear export of unspliced and incompletely spliced viral mRNAs
   1804..1921    +  misc_feature   cPPT/CTS: central polypurine tract and central termination sequence of HIV-1
   2072..2103    +  promoter       minP: minimal TATA-box promoter with low basal activity
   2136..3785    +  CDS            luciferase: firefly luciferase synthetic luc2 version of the luciferase gene
   3789..3908    +  CDS            hPEST: PEST degradation sequence from mouse ornithine decarboxylase human codon-optimized
   4000..4588    +  misc_feature   WPRE: woodchuck hepatitis virus posttranscriptional regulatory element
   4603..4919    +  promoter       SV40 promoter: SV40 enhancer and early promoter
   4970..5689    +  CDS            EmGFP: Emerald GFP mammalian codon-optimized
   5688..5759    +  CDS            nef (fragment): NEF_HV1Z2 - Experimental evidence at protein level: Swiss-Prot protein existence level 1. Extracellular Nef protein targets CD4(+) T-lymphocytes for apoptosis by interacting with CXCR4 surface receptors. From Human immunodeficiency virus type 1 group M subtype D (isolate Z2/CDC-Z34) (HIV-1).
   5761..5994    +  LTR            3' LTR (ΔU3): self-inactivating 3' long terminal repeat (LTR) from HIV-1
   6066..6187    +  polyA_signal   SV40 poly(A) signal: SV40 polyadenylation signal
   6227..6362    +  rep_origin     SV40 ori: SV40 origin of replication
   6383..6401    -  promoter       T7 promoter: promoter for bacteriophage T7 RNA polymerase
   6409..6564    +  CDS            lacZα (fragment): LacZα fragment of β-galactosidase; lacZ fragment
   6569..6997    +  rep_origin     f1 ori (sequence partly withheld): f1 bacteriophage origin of replication; arrow indicates direction of (+) strand synthesis
   7050..7154    +  promoter       AmpR promoter: bla
   7155..8015    +  CDS            AmpR: β-lactamase; bla; confers resistance to ampicillin, carbenicillin, and related antibiotics
   8186..8774    +  rep_origin     ori: high-copy-number ColE1/pMB1/pBR322/pUC origin of replication
   8957..9049    +  CDS            lacI (fragment): lac repressor; lacI; The lac repressor binds to the lac operator to inhibit transcription in E. coli. This inhibition can be relieved by adding lactose or isopropyl-β-D-thiogalactopyranoside (IPTG).
   9062..9083    +  protein_bind   CAP binding site: CAP binding activates transcription in the presence of cAMP. E. coli catabolite activator protein
   9098..9128    +  promoter       lac promoter: promoter for the E. coli lac operon
   9136..9152    +  protein_bind   lac operator: The lac repressor binds to the lac operator to inhibit transcription in E. coli. This inhibition can be relieved by adding lactose or isopropyl-β-D-thiogalactopyranoside (IPTG). lac repressor encoded by lacI
   9197..9215    +  promoter       T3 promoter: promoter for bacteriophage T3 RNA polymerase
