[The description below was written by a language model from this plasmid's Addgene catalogue record and pLannotate feature annotations shown in this document.]
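Description:
pLminP_Luc2P_RE27 is a third-generation-style, self-inactivating HIV-1 lentiviral reporter plasmid built on the pLenti7.3 backbone and designed to read out type II interferon signalling through STAT1 homodimers. It is maintained in E. coli through a high-copy ColE1/pUC origin with ampicillin resistance (β-lactamase). An f1 origin and remnants of a lac/T3/T7 cloning region are also present. The viral portion has an RSV promoter driving a truncated 5' LTR, followed by the Ψ packaging signal with a gag fragment, the Rev response element, the cPPT/CTS, and a ΔU3 3' LTR with a downstream SV40 polyadenylation signal. This arrangement allows packaging of the genome when helper functions are supplied in trans, and it leaves the integrated provirus without LTR promoter activity.

The reporter cassette lies between the cPPT and the WPRE. A minimal TATA-box promoter (minP) with low basal activity drives the synthetic firefly luciferase luc2 fused to an hPEST degradation sequence (Luc2P). The destabilised enzyme turns over quickly, so its signal follows changes in transcription more closely. The catalogue lists the promoter as STAT1. The response element itself is not annotated in the feature table, but it presumably occupies the unannotated stretch just upstream of minP. The reporter portion was derived from a Promega pGL4.29 vector and was inserted by Gibson assembly. Downstream of the WPRE, an SV40 enhancer/early promoter constitutively expresses Emerald GFP, which marks transduced cells for identification or sorting in place of a drug selection. The sequenced record (9,240 nt) is slightly shorter than the catalogued total size. The construct belongs to a series of response-element reporters used to infer pathway activity in mammalian cells.
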