Addgene plasmid #90369: pLminP_Luc2P_RE27
Purpose: Type II Interferon - STAT1/STAT1 gene reporter
Depositing lab: Ramnik Xavier. Depositing organization: Broad Institute. Publication: Simultaneous Pathway Activity Inference and Gene Expression Analysis Using RNA Sequencing. O'Connell DJ, Kolde R, Sooknah M, Graham DB, Sundberg TB, Latorre IJ, Mikkelsen TS, Xavier RJ. Cell Syst. 2016 May 25;2(5):323-34. doi: 10.1016/j.cels.2016.04.011. Epub 2016 May 19. PubMed 27211859.
Backbone
  Vector backbone: pLenti7.3
  Backbone manufacturer: Thermo Fisher
  Backbone size w/o insert (bp): 7251
  Total vector size (bp): 9293
  Vector type: Lentiviral
  Selectable markers: eGFP
Growth in bacteria
  Bacterial resistance: Ampicillin, 100 μg/mL
  Growth temperature: 37°C
  Growth strain: NEB Stable
  Copy number: High Copy
Gene/Insert
  Gene/Insert name: Firefly luciferase (alt name: Luc2P)
  Species: P. pyralis
  Insert size (bp): 1776
  Promoter: STAT1
  Cloning method: Gibson Cloning
  Sequencing primers: 5′ GGTACAGTGCAGGGGAAAGA
Resource information
  A portion of this plasmid was derived from a plasmid made by: pGL4.29 reporter vector (Promega)
Terms and licenses: Academic/Nonprofit Terms; Industry Terms: Not Available to Industry
How to cite: pLminP_Luc2P_RE27 was a gift from Ramnik Xavier (Addgene plasmid # 90369 ; http://n2t.net/addgene:90369 ; RRID:Addgene_90369)
